>Addgene plasmid #124542 | 8xCTS1_deltaC55G-hutRNApro_BsmBIplch-sgRNA_14nt Buffer_deltaC55G-hutRNApro_SV40polyA | depositor full sequence | sequence record 237652 | 8xCTS1_deltaC55G-hutRNApro_BsmBIplch-sgRNA_14nt Buffer_deltaC55G-hutRNApro_SV40polyA sequence 3559 bps
TCCGGTAACTATCGTCTTGAGTCCAACCCGGTAAGACACGACTTATCGCCACTGGCAGCAGCCACTGGTA
ACAGGATTAGCAGAGCGAGGTATGTAGGCGGTGCTACAGAGTTCTTGAAGTGGTGGCCTAACTACGGCTA
CACTAGAAGGACAGTATTTGGTATCTGCGCTCTGCTGAAGCCAGTTACCTTCGGAAAAAGAGTTGGTAGC
TCTTGATCCGGCAAACAAACCACCGCTGGTAGCGGTGGTTTTTTTGTTTGCAAGCAGCAGATTACGCGCA
GAAAAAAAGGATCTCAAGAAGATCCTTTGATCTTTTCTACGGGGTCTGACGCTCAGTGGAACGAAAACTC
ACGTTAAGGGATTTTGGTCATGAGATTATCAAAAAGGATCTTCACCTAGATCCTTTTAAATTAAAAATGA
AGTTTTAAATCAATCTAAAGTATATATGAGTAAACTTGGTCTGACAGTTACCAATGCTTAATCAGTGAGG
CACCTATCTCAGCGATCTGTCTATTTCGTTCATCCATAGTTGCCTGACTCCCCGTCGTGTAGATAACTAC
GATACGGGAGGGCTTACCATCTGGCCCCAGTGCTGCAATGATACCGCGAGACCCACGCTCACCGGCTCCA
GATTTATCAGCAATAAACCAGCCAGCCGGAAGGGCCGAGCGCAGAAGTGGTCCTGCAACTTTATCCGCCT
CCATCCAGTCTATTAATTGTTGCCGGGAAGCTAGAGTAAGTAGTTCGCCAGTTAATAGTTTGCGCAACGT
TGTTGCCATTGCTACAGGCATCGTGGTGTCACGCTCGTCGTTTGGTATGGCTTCATTCAGCTCCGGTTCC
CAACGATCAAGGCGAGTTACATGATCCCCCATGTTGTGCAAAAAAGCGGTTAGCTCCTTCGGTCCTCCGA
TCGTTGTCAGAAGTAAGTTGGCCGCAGTGTTATCACTCATGGTTATGGCAGCACTGCATAATTCTCTTAC
TGTCATGCCATCCGTAAGATGCTTTTCTGTGACTGGTGAGTACTCAACCAAGTCATTCTGAGAATAGTGT
ATGCGGCGACCGAGTTGCTCTTGCCCGGCGTCAATACGGGATAATACCGCGCCACATAGCAGAACTTTAA
AAGTGCTCATCATTGGAAAACGTTCTTCGGGGCGAAAACTCTCAAGGATCTTACCGCTGTTGAGATCCAG
TTCGATGTAACCCACTCGTGCACCCAACTGATCTTCAGCATCTTTTACTTTCACCAGCGTTTCTGGGTGA
GCAAAAACAGGAAGGCAAAATGCCGCAAAAAAGGGAATAAGGGCGACACGGAAATGTTGAATACTCATAC
TCTTCCTTTTTCAATATTATTGAAGCATTTATCAGGGTTATTGTCTCATGAGCGGATACATATTTGAATG
TATTTAGAAAAATAAACAAATAGGGGTTCCGCGCACATTTCCCCGAAAAGTGCCACCTG
[124 nt withheld, positions 1460-1583]
C
[91 nt withheld, positions 1585-1675]
A
[49 nt withheld, positions 1677-1725]
CCTTTGACGTTGGAGTCCACGTTCTTT
[37 nt withheld, positions 1753-1789]
ACCCTATCTCGGTCTATTCTTTTGATTTATAAGGGATTTTGCCGATTTCGGCCTATTGGTTAAAAAATGA
GCTGATTTAACAAAAATTTAACGCGAATTTTAACAAAATATTAACGTTTACAATTTCCCATTCGCCATTC
AGGCTGCGCAACTGTTGGGAAGGGCGATCGGTGCGGGCCTCTTCGCTATTACGCCAGCCCAAGCTACCAT
GATAAGTAAGTAATATTAAGGTACGGGAGGTACTTGGAGCGGCCGCAATAAAATATCTTTATTTTCATTA
CATCTGTGTGTTGGTTTTTTGTGTGAATCGATAGTACTAACATACGCTCTCCATCAAAACAAAACGAAAC
AAAACAAACTAGCAAAATAGGCTGTCCCCAGTGCAAGTGCAGGTGCCAGAACATTTCTCTATCGATAGCT
AGCTGAAATATTAATGTCGCGACTATTAATATTTTCAGGCTAGCCATGCTTCGCTACACGCGACTATTAA
TATTTTCAGGCTAGCCATGCTTCGCTACACGCGACTATTAATATTTTCAAGCTAGCCATGCTTCGCTACA
CGCGACTATTAATATTTTCAGGCTAGCCATGCTTCGCTAACGCGACTATTAATATTTTCAGGCTAGTCAT
GCTTCGCTACACGCGACTATTAATATTTTCAGGCTAGCCATGCTTCGCTACACGCGACTATTAATATTTT
CAGGCTAGCCATGCTTCGCTACACGCGACTATTAATATTTTCAGGCTAGCCATGCTTCGCTACACGCGAC
TATTAATATTTTCAGGCTAGCGGGGGGCTATAAAAGGGGGTGGGGGCGTTCGTCCTGCTATCTAGCGTCG
CGTTGACCATGCCAACGGCTCGTTGGGAGGTCCCGGGTTGAAATCCCGGACGAGCCCGGAGACGGGAATT
CACGTCTCCGTTTTAGAGCTAGAAATAGCAAGTTAAAATAAGGCTAGTCCGTTATCAACTTGAAAAAGTG
GCACCGAGTCGGTGCAACCAGTTTGTGTCGGCTCGTTGGGAGGTCCCGGGTTGAAATCCCGGACGAGCCC
GGGACGGCCGGCCGCTTCGAGCAGACATGATAAGATACATTGATGAGTTTGGACAAACCACAACTAGAAT
GCAGTGAAAAAAATGCTTTATTTGTGAAATTTGTGATGCTATTGCTTTATTTGTAACCATTATAAGCTGC
AATAAACAAGTTAACAACAACAATTGCATTCATTTTATGTTTCAGGTTCAGGGGGAGGTGTGGGAGGTTT
TTTAAAGCAAGTAAAACCTCTACAAATGTGGTAAAATCGATAAGGATCGAGTATGTCGACCGATGCCCTT
GAGAGCCTTCAACCCAGTCAGCTCCTTCCGGTGGGCGCGGGGCATGACTATCGTCGCCGCACTTATGATG
CAACTCGTAGGACAGGTGCATGTGAGCAAAAGGCCAGCAAAAGGCCAGGAACCGTAAAAAGGCCGCGTTG
CTGGCGTTTTTCCATAGGCTCCGCCCCCCTGACGAGCATCACAAAAATCGACGCTCAAGTCAGAGGTGGC
GAAACCCGACAGGACTATAAAGATACCAGGCGTTTCCCCCTGGAAGCTCCCTCGTGCGCTCTCCTGTTCC
GACCCTGCCGCTTACCGGATACCTGTCCGCCTTTCTCCCTTCGGGAAGCGTGGCGCTTTCTCAATGCTCA
CGCTGTAGGTATCTCAGTTCGGTGTAGGTCGTTCGCTCCAAGCTGGGCTGTGTGCACGAACCCCCCGTTC
AGCCCGACCGCTGCGCCTTA
Features (pLannotate 1.2.2; 11 found; start..end, strand, type, name):
    468..1328    -  CDS            AmpR: β-lactamase; bla; confers resistance to ampicillin, carbenicillin, and related antibiotics
   1329..1433    -  promoter       AmpR promoter: bla
   1460..1915    +  rep_origin     f1 ori (sequence partly withheld): f1 bacteriophage origin of replication; arrow indicates direction of (+) strand synthesis
   1920..1987    -  CDS            lacZα (fragment): LacZα fragment of β-galactosidase; lacZ fragment
   2046..2094    +  polyA_signal   poly(A) signal: synthetic polyadenylation signal
   2108..2199    +  misc_feature   pause site: RNA polymerase II transcriptional pause signal from the human α2 globin gene
   2709..2784    +  misc_RNA       gRNA scaffold: guide RNA scaffold for the Streptococcus pyogenes CRISPR/Cas9 system
   2870..2991    -  polyA_signal   SV40 poly(A) signal: SV40 polyadenylation signal
   3014..3082    -  CDS            large T antigen (fragment): large T antigen from SV40 (simian virus 40)
   3104..3187    +  CDS            TcR (fragment): tetracycline efflux protein; tet; confers resistance to tetracycline
   3268..297     -  rep_origin     ori (across the origin): high-copy-number ColE1/pMB1/pBR322/pUC origin of replication
