>Addgene plasmid #124542 | 8xCTS1_deltaC55G-hutRNApro_BsmBIplch-sgRNA_14nt Buffer_deltaC55G-hutRNApro_SV40polyA | addgene full sequence | sequence record 242329 | Addgene NGS Result
CAGCCCAAGCTACCATGATAAGTAAGTAATATTAAGGTACGGGAGGTACTTGGAGCGGCCGCAATAAAAT
ATCTTTATTTTCATTACATCTGTGTGTTGGTTTTTTGTGTGAATCGATAGTACTAACATACGCTCTCCAT
CAAAACAAAACGAAACAAAACAAACTAGCAAAATAGGCTGTCCCCAGTGCAAGTGCAGGTGCCAGAACAT
TTCTCTATCGATAGCTAGCTGAAATATTAATGTCGCGACTATTAATATTTTCAGGCTAGCCATGCTTCGC
TACACGCGACTATTAATATTTTCAGGCTAGCCATGCTTCGCTACACGCGACTATTAATATTTTCAAGCTA
GCCATGCTTCGCTACACGCGACTATTAATATTTTCAGGCTAGCCATGCTTCGCTAACGCGACTATTAATA
TTTTCAGGCTAGTCATGCTTCGCTACACGCGACTATTAATATTTTCAGGCTAGCCATGCTTCGCTACACG
CGACTATTAATATTTTCAGGCTAGCCATGCTTCGCTACACGCGACTATTAATATTTTCAGGCTAGCCATG
CTTCGCTACACGCGACTATTAATATTTTCAGGCTAGCGGGGGGCTATAAAAGGGGGTGGGGGCGTTCGTC
CTGCTATCTAGCGTCGCGTTGACCATGCCAACGGCTCGTTGGGAGGTCCCGGGTTGAAATCCCGGACGAG
CCCGGAGACGGGAATTCACGTCTCCGTTTTAGAGCTAGAAATAGCAAGTTAAAATAAGGCTAGTCCGTTA
TCAACTTGAAAAAGTGGCACCGAGTCGGTGCAACCAGTTTGTGTCGGCTCGTTGGGAGGTCCCGGGTTGA
AATCCCGGACGAGCCCGGGACGGCCGGCCGCTTCGAGCAGACATGATAAGATACATTGATGAGTTTGGAC
AAACCACAACTAGAATGCAGTGAAAAAAATGCTTTATTTGTGAAATTTGTGATGCTATTGCTTTATTTGT
AACCATTATAAGCTGCAATAAACAAGTTAACAACAACAATTGCATTCATTTTATGTTTCAGGTTCAGGGG
GAGGTGTGGGAGGTTTTTTAAAGCAAGTAAAACCTCTACAAATGTGGTAAAATCGATAAGGATCGAGTAT
GTCGACCGATGCCCTTGAGAGCCTTCAACCCAGTCAGCTCCTTCCGGTGGGCGCGGGGCATGACTATCGT
CGCCGCACTTATGATGCAACTCGTAGGACAGGTGCATGTGAGCAAAAGGCCAGCAAAAGGCCAGGAACCG
TAAAAAGGCCGCGTTGCTGGCGTTTTTCCATAGGCTCCGCCCCCCTGACGAGCATCACAAAAATCGACGC
TCAAGTCAGAGGTGGCGAAACCCGACAGGACTATAAAGATACCAGGCGTTTCCCCCTGGAAGCTCCCTCG
TGCGCTCTCCTGTTCCGACCCTGCCGCTTACCGGATACCTGTCCGCCTTTCTCCCTTCGGGAAGCGTGGC
GCTTTCTCATAGCTCACGCTGTAGGTATCTCAGTTCGGTGTAGGTCGTTCGCTCCAAGCTGGGCTGTGTG
CACGAACCCCCCGTTCAGCCCGACCGCTGCGCCTTATCCGGTAACTATCGTCTTGAGTCCAACCCGGTAA
GACACGACTTATCGCCACTGGCAGCAGCCACTGGTAACAGGATTAGCAGAGCGAGGTATGTAGGCGGTGC
TACAGAGTTCTTGAAGTGGTGGCCTAACTACGGCTACACTAGAAGAACAGTATTTGGTATCTGCGCTCTG
CTGAAGCCAGTTACCTTCGGAAAAAGAGTTGGTAGCTCTTGATCCGGCAAACAAACCACCGCTGGTAGCG
GTGGTTTTTTTGTTTGCAAGCAGCAGATTACGCGCAGAAAAAAAGGATCTCAAGAAGATCCTTTGATCTT
TTCTACGGGGTCTGACGCTCAGTGGAACGAAAACTCACGTTAAGGGATTTTGGTCATGAGATTATCAAAA
AGGATCTTCACCTAGATCCTTTTAAATTAAAAATGAAGTTTTAAATCAATCTAAAGTATATATGAGTAAA
CTTGGTCTGACAGTTACCAATGCTTAATCAGTGAGGCACCTATCTCAGCGATCTGTCTATTTCGTTCATC
CATAGTTGCCTGACTCCCCGTCGTGTAGATAACTACGATACGGGAGGGCTTACCATCTGGCCCCAGTGCT
GCAATGATACCGCGAGACCCACGCTCACCGGCTCCAGATTTATCAGCAATAAACCAGCCAGCCGGAAGGG
CCGAGCGCAGAAGTGGTCCTGCAACTTTATCCGCCTCCATCCAGTCTATTAATTGTTGCCGGGAAGCTAG
AGTAAGTAGTTCGCCAGTTAATAGTTTGCGCAACGTTGTTGCCATTGCTACAGGCATCGTGGTGTCACGC
TCGTCGTTTGGTATGGCTTCATTCAGCTCCGGTTCCCAACGATCAAGGCGAGTTACATGATCCCCCATGT
TGTGCAAAAAAGCGGTTAGCTCCTTCGGTCCTCCGATCGTTGTCAGAAGTAAGTTGGCCGCAGTGTTATC
ACTCATGGTTATGGCAGCACTGCATAATTCTCTTACTGTCATGCCATCCGTAAGATGCTTTTCTGTGACT
GGTGAGTACTCAACCAAGTCATTCTGAGAATAGTGTATGCGGCGACCGAGTTGCTCTTGCCCGGCGTCAA
TACGGGATAATACCGCGCCACATAGCAGAACTTTAAAAGTGCTCATCATTGGAAAACGTTCTTCGGGGCG
AAAACTCTCAAGGATCTTACCGCTGTTGAGATCCAGTTCGATGTAACCCACTCGTGCACCCAACTGATCT
TCAGCATCTTTTACTTTCACCAGCGTTTCTGGGTGAGCAAAAACAGGAAGGCAAAATGCCGCAAAAAAGG
GAATAAGGGCGACACGGAAATGTTGAATACTCATACTCTTCCTTTTTCAATATTATTGAAGCATTTATCA
GGGTTATTGTCTCATGAGCGGATACATATTTGAATGTATTTAGAAAAATAAACAAATAGGGGTTCCGCGC
ACATTTCCCCGAAAAGTGCCACCTG
[124 nt withheld, positions 3036-3159]
C
[91 nt withheld, positions 3161-3251]
A
[49 nt withheld, positions 3253-3301]
CCTTTGACGTTGGAGTCCACGTTCTTT
[37 nt withheld, positions 3329-3365]
ACCCTATCTCGGTCTATTCTTTTGATTTATAAGGGATTTTGCCGATTTCGGCCTATTGGTTAAAAAATGA
GCTGATTTAACAAAAATTTAACGCGAATTTTAACAAAATATTAACGCTTACAATTTGCCATTCGCCATTC
AGGCTGCGCAACTGTTGGGAAGGGCGATCGGTGCGGGCCTCTTCGCTATTACGC
Features (pLannotate 1.2.2; 11 found; start..end, strand, type, name):
     63..111     +  polyA_signal   poly(A) signal: synthetic polyadenylation signal
    125..216     +  misc_feature   pause site: RNA polymerase II transcriptional pause signal from the human α2 globin gene
    726..801     +  misc_RNA       gRNA scaffold: guide RNA scaffold for the Streptococcus pyogenes CRISPR/Cas9 system
    887..1008    -  polyA_signal   SV40 poly(A) signal: SV40 polyadenylation signal
   1031..1099    -  CDS            large T antigen (fragment): large T antigen from SV40 (simian virus 40)
   1121..1204    +  CDS            TcR (fragment): tetracycline efflux protein; tet; confers resistance to tetracycline
   1285..1873    -  rep_origin     ori: high-copy-number ColE1/pMB1/pBR322/pUC origin of replication
   2044..2904    -  CDS            AmpR: β-lactamase; bla; confers resistance to ampicillin, carbenicillin, and related antibiotics
   2905..3009    -  promoter       AmpR promoter: bla
   3036..3464    +  rep_origin     f1 ori (sequence partly withheld): f1 bacteriophage origin of replication; arrow indicates direction of (+) strand synthesis
   3496..4       -  CDS            lacZα (fragment) (across the origin): LacZα fragment of β-galactosidase; lacZ fragment
