[The description below was written by a language model from this plasmid's Addgene catalogue record and pLannotate feature annotations shown in this document.]
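Description:
8xCTS1_deltaC55G-hutRNApro_BsmBIplch-sgRNA_14nt Buffer_deltaC55G-hutRNApro_SV40polyA is a 3,559 bp mammalian expression plasmid built on the P1-EYFP-pA backbone. It serves as a cloning vector for Cas9 guide RNAs that are transcribed by RNA polymerase II and then released from the transcript by tRNA processing. It is propagated in E. coli through a high-copy ColE1/pUC-type origin with ampicillin selection (AmpR under its bla promoter), and it also carries an f1 phage origin. Short lacZα, tetracycline-resistance and SV40 large T antigen fragments in the annotation appear to be non-functional backbone remnants. The two feature tables, from the depositor sequence and the repository's sequencing result, describe the same features in the same order and differ only in the numbering start point.

The payload is an S. pyogenes sgRNA scaffold preceded by a BsmBI-flanked placeholder, into which a user-chosen spacer is cloned; no spacer sequence is recorded. The sgRNA is flanked on both sides by engineered human tRNA-Pro scaffolds carrying a deletion of positions 11–41 and a C55G substitution, with a 14 nt buffer before the downstream copy. According to the depositor, these variants give low or absent background with moderate guide release, in keeping with the associated work on separating tRNA promoter activity from tRNA processing. Expression is driven by a minimal promoter recorded as "Minimal ADE", with eight CTS1 elements upstream according to the plasmid name; neither these nor the tRNA scaffolds are annotated in the feature tables. A synthetic poly(A) signal and an α2-globin Pol II pause site upstream would be expected to insulate the cassette from read-through transcription, and an SV40 poly(A) signal follows it. The enhancer elements can be exchanged through an NheI site, and the whole promoter/enhancer region by NcoI/NheI digestion.
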