Addgene plasmid #124542: 8xCTS1_deltaC55G-hutRNApro_BsmBIplch-sgRNA_14nt Buffer_deltaC55G-hutRNApro_SV40polyA
Purpose: Cloning vector for tRNA-released sgRNA. BsmBI flanked placeholder for spacer cloning.
Depositing lab: Tudor Fulga. Depositing organization: University of Oxford. Publication: Decoupling tRNA promoter and processing activities enables specific Pol-II Cas9 guide RNA expression. Knapp DJHF, Michaels YS, Jamilly M, Ferry QRV, Barbosa H, Milne TA, Fulga TA. Nat Commun. 2019 Apr 2;10(1):1490. doi: 10.1038/s41467-019-09148-3. PubMed 30940799.
Backbone
  Vector backbone: P1-EYFP-pA (Construct 5) (Addgene: 55197)
  Vector type: Mammalian Expression
Growth in bacteria
  Bacterial resistance: Ampicillin, 100 μg/mL
  Growth temperature: 37°C
  Growth strain: DH5alpha
  Copy number: Unknown
Gene/Insert
  Gene/Insert name: deltaC55G-hutRNApro_BsmBIplch-sgRNA_14nt Buffer_deltaC55G-hutRNApro
  gRNA/shRNA sequence: Unknown
  Species: H. sapiens (human)
  Mutation: d11-41 C55G, d11-41 C55G
  Promoter: Minimal ADE
  Cloning method: Restriction Enzyme; 5′ cloning site Unknown (unknown if destroyed)
Terms and licenses: Academic/Nonprofit Terms; Industry Terms: Not Available to Industry
Depositor comments: Engineered tRNA scaffold-flanked sgRNA with a BsmBI cloning site for spacer cloning. The flanking variants show low/absent background with moderate guide release capability. Enhancer elements can be exchanged using the NheI site, and promoter/enhancer region can be changed using NcoI NheI double digestion. Please visit https://www.biorxiv.org/content/10.1101/342485v1 for BioRxiv preprint.
How to cite: 8xCTS1_deltaC55G-hutRNApro_BsmBIplch-sgRNA_14nt Buffer_deltaC55G-hutRNApro_SV40polyA was a gift from Tudor Fulga (Addgene plasmid # 124542 ; http://n2t.net/addgene:124542 ; RRID:Addgene_124542)
